Addgene plasmid #116023: pVL36 - pAt2g38380
Purpose: entry vector for GreenGate cloning method, promoter
Depositing lab: Thomas Greb. Depositing organization: Universitaet Heidelberg. Publication: A Comprehensive Toolkit for Inducible, Cell Type-Specific Gene Expression in Arabidopsis. Schurholz AK, Lopez-Salmeron V, Li Z, Forner J, Wenzl C, Gaillochet C, Augustin S, Vilches-Barro A, Fuchs M, Gebert M, Lohmann JU, Greb T, Wolf S. Plant Physiol. 2018 Jul 19. pii: pp.18.00463. doi: 10.1104/pp.18.00463. PubMed 30026289.
Backbone
  Vector backbone: A000
  Vector type: Unspecified
Growth in bacteria
  Bacterial resistance: Ampicillin, 100 μg/mL
  Growth temperature: 37°C
  Growth strain: DH5alpha
  Copy number: High Copy
Gene/Insert
  Gene/Insert name: pAt2g38380
  Species: A. thaliana (mustard weed)
  Insert size (bp): 2275
  Cloning method: Restriction Enzyme; 5′ cloning site Unknown (unknown if destroyed); 3′ cloning site Unknown (unknown if destroyed)
Terms and licenses: Academic/Nonprofit Terms; Industry Terms: Not Available to Industry
How to cite: pVL36 - pAt2g38380 was a gift from Thomas Greb (Addgene plasmid # 116023 ; http://n2t.net/addgene:116023 ; RRID:Addgene_116023)
