[The description below was written by a language model from this plasmid's Addgene catalogue record and pLannotate feature annotations shown in this document.]
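Description:
pVL36 - pAt2g38380 is a GreenGate entry vector carrying a plant promoter module, built in the backbone recorded as A000, the GreenGate entry backbone for the promoter position. It is a small (about 5 kb) high-copy E. coli plasmid that is not itself a plant transformation vector. Propagation relies on a ColE1/pUC-type origin, and selection on ampicillin resistance from the bla gene under its own promoter. The remaining annotated backbone elements are typical cloning-vector remnants: a lacI fragment, CAP binding site, lac promoter and operator, a lacZα fragment, and partial bom and rop sequences. None of these has a role in the module's function.

The payload is a 2,275 bp fragment from Arabidopsis thaliana representing the promoter region of locus At2g38380. The feature table does not annotate it, but an unannotated stretch of roughly matching length lies between the SP6 and T7 phage promoters, which flank the cloning site and are consistent with the insert's position. The record does not give the cloning sites. In the GreenGate system, entry modules are normally released with a type IIS enzyme and joined through defined overhangs, in a single Golden Gate-style reaction, with other modules such as a coding sequence, tags, terminator and plant resistance cassette into a binary destination vector.

The plasmid comes from a toolkit for inducible, cell type-specific gene expression in Arabidopsis, where promoter modules like this one direct expression to particular tissues. The record does not state which cell type the At2g38380 promoter marks.
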