Features (pLannotate 1.2.2; 12 found; start..end, strand, type, name):
     96..200     +  promoter       AmpR promoter: bla
    201..1061    +  CDS            AmpR: β-lactamase; bla; confers resistance to ampicillin, carbenicillin, and related antibiotics
   1232..1820    +  rep_origin     ori: high-copy-number ColE1/pMB1/pBR322/pUC origin of replication
   2003..2095    +  CDS            lacI (fragment): lac repressor; lacI; The lac repressor binds to the lac operator to inhibit transcription in E. coli. This inhibition can be relieved by adding lactose or isopropyl-β-D-thiogalactopyranoside (IPTG).
   2108..2129    +  protein_bind   CAP binding site: CAP binding activates transcription in the presence of cAMP. E. coli catabolite activator protein
   2144..2174    +  promoter       lac promoter: promoter for the E. coli lac operon
   2182..2198    +  protein_bind   lac operator: The lac repressor binds to the lac operator to inhibit transcription in E. coli. This inhibition can be relieved by adding lactose or isopropyl-β-D-thiogalactopyranoside (IPTG). lac repressor encoded by lacI
   2212..2230    +  promoter       SP6 promoter: promoter for bacteriophage SP6 RNA polymerase
   4551..4569    -  promoter       T7 promoter: promoter for bacteriophage T7 RNA polymerase
   4571..4723    +  CDS            lacZα (fragment): LacZα fragment of β-galactosidase; lacZ fragment
   4729..4828    -  misc_feature   bom (fragment): basis of mobility region from pBR322
   4930..1       -  CDS            rop (fragment) (across the origin): Rop protein, which maintains plasmids at low copy number; rop
>Addgene plasmid #116023 | pVL36 - pAt2g38380 | addgene full sequence | sequence record 228185 | Addgene NGS Result
GACGAAAGGGCCTCGTGATACGCCTATTTTTATAGGTTAATGTCATGATAATAATGGTTTCTTAGACGTC
AGGTGGCACTTTTCGGGGAAATGTGCGCGGAACCCCTATTTGTTTATTTTTCTAAATACATTCAAATATG
TATCCGCTCATGAGACAATAACCCTGATAAATGCTTCAATAATATTGAAAAAGGAAGAGTATGAGTATTC
AACATTTCCGTGTCGCCCTTATTCCCTTTTTTGCGGCATTTTGCCTTCCTGTTTTTGCTCACCCAGAAAC
GCTGGTGAAAGTAAAAGATGCTGAAGATCAGTTGGGTGCACGAGTGGGTTACATCGAACTGGATCTCAAC
AGCGGTAAGATCCTTGAGAGTTTTCGCCCCGAAGAACGTTTTCCAATGATGAGCACTTTTAAAGTTCTGC
TATGTGGCGCGGTATTATCCCGTATTGACGCCGGGCAAGAGCAACTCGGTCGCCGCATACACTATTCTCA
GAATGACTTGGTTGAGTACTCACCAGTCACAGAAAAGCATCTTACGGATGGCATGACAGTAAGAGAATTA
TGCAGTGCTGCCATAACCATGAGTGATAACACTGCGGCCAACTTACTTCTGACAACGATCGGAGGACCGA
AGGAGCTAACCGCTTTTTTGCACAACATGGGGGATCATGTAACTCGCCTTGATCGTTGGGAACCGGAGCT
GAATGAAGCCATACCAAACGACGAGCGTGACACCACGATGCCTGTAGCAATGGCAACAACGTTGCGCAAA
CTATTAACTGGCGAACTACTTACTCTAGCTTCCCGGCAACAATTAATAGACTGGATGGAGGCGGATAAAG
TTGCAGGACCACTTCTGCGCTCGGCCCTTCCGGCTGGCTGGTTTATTGCTGATAAATCTGGAGCCGGTGA
GCGTGGCTCTCGAGGTATCATTGCAGCACTGGGGCCAGATGGTAAGCCCTCCCGTATCGTAGTTATCTAC
ACGACGGGGAGTCAGGCAACTATGGATGAACGAAATAGACAGATCGCTGAGATAGGTGCCTCACTGATTA
AGCATTGGTAACTGTCAGACCAAGTTTACTCATATATACTTTAGATTGATTTAAAACTTCATTTTTAATT
TAAAAGGATCTAGGTGAAGATCCTTTTTGATAATCTCATGACCAAAATCCCTTAACGTGAGTTTTCGTTC
CACTGAGCGTCAGACCCCGTAGAAAAGATCAAAGGATCTTCTTGAGATCCTTTTTTTCTGCGCGTAATCT
GCTGCTTGCAAACAAAAAAACCACCGCTACCAGCGGTGGTTTGTTTGCCGGATCAAGAGCTACCAACTCT
TTTTCCGAAGGTAACTGGCTTCAGCAGAGCGCAGATACCAAATACTGTTCTTCTAGTGTAGCCGTAGTTA
GGCCACCACTTCAAGAACTCTGTAGCACCGCCTACATACCTCGCTCTGCTAATCCTGTTACCAGTGGCTG
CTGCCAGTGGCGATAAGTCGTGTCTTACCGGGTTGGACTCAAGACGATAGTTACCGGATAAGGCGCAGCG
GTCGGGCTGAACGGGGGGTTCGTGCACACAGCCCAGCTTGGAGCGAACGACCTACACCGAACTGAGATAC
CTACAGCGTGAGCTATGAGAAAGCGCCACGCTTCCCGAAGGGAGAAAGGCGGACAGGTATCCGGTAAGCG
GCAGGGTCGGAACAGGAGAGCGCACGAGGGAGCTTCCAGGGGGAAACGCCTGGTATCTTTATAGTCCTGT
CGGGTTTCGCCACCTCTGACTTGAGCGTCGATTTTTGTGATGCTCGTCAGGGGGGCGGAGCCTATGGAAA
AACGCCAGCAACGCGGCCTTTTTACGGTTCCTGGCCTTTTGCTGGCCTTTTGCTCACATGTTCTTTCCTG
CGTTATCCCCTGATTCTGTGGATAACCGTATTACCGCCTTTGAGTGAGCTGATACCGCTCGCCGCAGCCG
AACGACCGAGCGCAGCGAGTCAGTGAGCGAGGAAGCGGAAGAGCGCCCAATACGCAAACCGCCTCTCCCC
GCGCGTTGGCCGATTCATTAATGCAGCTGGCACGACAGGTTTCCCGACTGGAAAGCGGGCAGTGAGCGCA
ACGCAATTAATGTGAGTTAGCTCACTCATTAGGCACCCCAGGCTTTACACTTTATGCTTCCGGCTCGTAT
GTTGTGTGGAATTGTGAGCGGATAACAATTTCACACGAGCTATTTAGGTGACACTATAGAAGTGAAGCTT
GGTCTCAACCTTTGAAGCAGAAGAAGACGAGTCTTCGATGGGGAAGAAGAGAGTGAAGTGAAAAAGAGAG
AGAGAGAGAGATTAGGGAGGAACCAAAGTCTTGTGTTTGTGAATTGAAACTGGTTTGATAAAGACGTGTC
GGAACACGCGCCACGGTCGTCTCGTGAACAGTGTTAGAAAGTCATGTTTTTTTTTTTGTCTCAATTTAAA
TTTGAAATTAGCAAAAATTTCGCGTCTTTTCCCCTCTTGGATCATATAATTGCTAATCTCAATTCTTAAA
TTGGGATTAAGGAATAACCTTTAAACGGCTAAAACTATCTGAATGTTTTGATATTTTATCAGATTGTTAA
AAAGTGATCAAAAAAAAACAAAGCAATATATTTATCTTCACATGCCTATTCAATTTAAGTGACGTGTTGT
TATTTATCACAATTAACTGACAGAATTTTGTAAAACGTTACCATGTGACTGTTTTTTTTTTTTTTCTTAT
CACAAACAGAAAATTATTTCCGTTCCAATCTTTCTTGCCATGGAAGAAGCTATGTTAGAAAATGAGCTCT
AGCTTACCGGTAATAGGGAAACCAGTCTTGACAACCATCGAGAAGAGGGTGACAACGATACATGAGCGAT
GGATAGCACATAAGAATAAAATGATGAAGGGTTCAAGCAAAAAAAAACTTGGTAAGAGTTTGAACCCAAA
ACATCAGATTTGTCATCTTTTAGGTGAGACAAAAAAGTCTTGATAACAATGTGTGCCGGACACAGTTTTT
TTATCTAGAAGATTAAACTTTGATTTTTCTCACCTAAAAGGTGACAATAAAGTGAGCTATGTAGAGTGTC
GTCAATTATTTGTCCATCTTCTTGTTTGTTTTTTTAATTTCTTCTTTTTGTCCAACCATTAGACTAATAT
TTTCATTTTGTTTCTTTCTCTTTTGTCTTCGCTTTCATCTTGTTTTCAGGAATGACTAATGCATTCGAAT
GTTTTTTCTTTTCCTTTTATGTGCATTCCTACTTTATGAAACAATTAGTTTTCAATTCAATTTCGGTGAT
AGTTTTAGCCATTTCTGTCCACTTTGGTTGTCTTAGTTAGTTTATTGATGAGAAGAAAAGACAAGGAGCA
AAAGTATTAGATTAGGTTAACCAAAAAGTCTAGCATATGGACTCGTATGAAATTGATATTTGTATGTATT
AGGTAACTTTGTTTTCTCAGAGATTATTGAGCAAAATGTTTATAATTTATCGATTAGTGAAGGTGGCTTC
GGAGGCTACATTTGCGTTATTTACGGGAAATGGAAGGACAAAACACAAGTGCTTTCTAGTTTGAAAATAA
AATCAAAGAAATATTGGTTAAAATAGAACACACTTTATAATCACTGATCACATAATATTACATTATTATG
ACTTATACGATTTACAAAAACAATTCAGGTCAAAGGCACTCGTCGATATAACATAAAGTTGGACATTGAA
ACTGAGAATACGTTGGCGTTCGCGGATTTAACATATATTTTTTTGTCCATATTTTTATACCGTATCGTCT
CAACAATTCTATCATCAACAAGAACATGTCACTGATAAAAACATGTTTATCGCAGCATGATGATATTATA
CATAGACATATCTTACGTTTAACATGAATCAACAACCATATCTTTAGCGACCCTACACGAATTCAAATTT
GATATCAATTTCGTACAATTTCTATCTTACTACTTTGAAATTTGTGTCGTTTATAATTATTTATCAAACT
CAATGATGCGTATTCTATTCTCAGAAGGAGTCATGTATGTCTTGAAATAAATCTAGAAAGAAGTATAGGC
GAAATTGAGAACCATCTCTTCATAGAACTATACGTCGATTCATAGTAAGTAAAAAGTCTACATCTGCAAT
AAAAATGTATGGAGTTAGCTAGTTTTGAAAAATACTATATACAATTGAAGTGAACATGAAAATCTTAATT
GTTTAATTAAAGCGCGCGAAAAAACACAATAATAAGTTAAATTATGTGCACATAATAGATAGCATTGTCA
AAAGGATCGGTTAATTTATGATTTCACTAATTTTTATTATCCTTCAACCACTCTAGTAAAATACATATTG
CCTTAAAACAAAACCTACTAGTCTTAAAACGAAAAAAGNAAAAAAAAAAAAAAAAAAACTCAATACCTAA
TAATCAAAAATAGTACTCAAGCTTCCCTATATAATGTTCCTTCTTGGCTTTAGCTAATTCACCATATACC
CACACTCACAAGTCACAACTCAAATAATCTTTGTCTTCCTCCTACAAATAACATGAGACCGAATTCTCGC
CCTATAGTGAGTCGTATTACCTGGCCGTCGTTTTACAACGTCGTGACTGGGAAAACCCTGGCGTTACCCA
ACTTAATCGCCTTGCAGCACATCCCCCTTTCGCCAGCTGGCGTAATAGCGAAGAGGCCCGCACCGATCGC
CCTTCCCAACAGTTGCGCAGCCTGAATGGCGAATGGCGCCTGATGCGGTATTTTCTCCTTACGCATCTGT
GCGGTATTTCACACCGCATATGGTGCACTCTCAGTACAATCTGCTCTGATGCCGCATAGTTAAGCCAGCC
CCGACACCCGCCAACACCCGCTGACGCGCCCTGACGGGCTTGTCTGCTCCCGGCATCCGCTTACAGACAA
GCTGTGACCGTCTCCGGGAGCTGCATGTGTCAGAGGTTTTCACCGTCATCACCGAAACGCGCGA
